Addgene plasmid #232240: pCAGGS puro GFP-REX1[degron]-IRES-mCherry
Purpose: Mammalian expression of REX1[degron]-GFP-IRES-mCherry
Depositing lab: Francisco Bustos. Depositing organization: Sanford Research. Publication: RLIM-specific activity reporters define variant pathogenicity in Tonne-Kalscheuer syndrome. Bandi V, Rennie M, Koch I, Gill P, Pacheco OD, Berg AD, Cui H, Ward DI, Bustos F. HGG Adv. 2024 Oct 31;6(1):100378. doi: 10.1016/j.xhgg.2024.100378. PubMed 39482882.
Backbone
  Vector backbone: pCAGGS puro
  Vector type: Mammalian Expression
Growth in bacteria
  Bacterial resistance: Ampicillin, 100 μg/mL
  Growth temperature: 37°C
  Growth strain: DH5alpha
  Growth instructions: The depositing lab recommends Stellar competent cells for propagation.
  Copy number: High Copy
Gene/Insert
  Gene/Insert name: REX1[degron]-GFP-IRES-mCherry (alt name: ZFP42)
  Species: M. musculus (mouse)
  Insert size (bp): 48
  Mutation: REX1 (aa 70-85)
  Entrez Gene: Zfp42 (a.k.a. Rex, Rex-, Rex-1, Rex1, Zfp-4, Zfp-42)
  Tag / fusion protein: AcGFP1 (N terminal on insert)
  Cloning method: Restriction Enzyme; 5′ cloning site Unknown (unknown if destroyed)
Terms and licenses: Academic/Nonprofit Terms; Industry Terms: Not Available to Industry
How to cite: pCAGGS puro GFP-REX1[degron]-IRES-mCherry was a gift from Francisco Bustos (Addgene plasmid # 232240 ; http://n2t.net/addgene:232240 ; RRID:Addgene_232240)
