[The description below was written by a language model from this plasmid's Addgene catalogue record and pLannotate feature annotations shown in this document.]
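Description:
pCAGGS puro GFP-REX1[degron]-IRES-mCherry is a mammalian expression plasmid of about 8.6 kb built on the pCAGGS puro backbone. It is maintained in E. coli through a high-copy ColE1/pUC-type origin and an ampicillin resistance gene (β-lactamase under its own promoter). An f1 origin and several short lac-operon remnants (lacI, lacZα and lacY fragments, lac promoter/operator) and a T7 promoter are also annotated; these appear to be backbone carry-over rather than functional parts of the payload. For selection in mammalian cells, a separate cassette places the puromycin N-acetyltransferase gene under the mouse PGK promoter, followed by a bGH polyadenylation signal.

The main transcription unit is driven by the CAG promoter arrangement: CMV enhancer, chicken β-actin promoter and the chimeric β-actin/β-globin intron. It encodes AcGFP1 fused at its C-terminal side to a 48 bp segment of mouse REX1 (Zfp42) covering amino acids 70–85, described in the record as the REX1 degron. This short peptide is not annotated separately in the feature table, but there is a small gap between the AcGFP1 coding sequence and the following EMCV IRES where it would fit. The IRES allows translation of mCherry from the same transcript, which ends at an SV40 poly(A) signal.

Because both fluorescent proteins come from one mRNA, mCherry can serve as an internal reference for expression level, while the green signal would reflect the stability of the degron-tagged GFP. The associated publication concerns RLIM-specific activity reporters used to assess variant pathogenicity in Tonne-Kalscheuer syndrome, so the green-to-red ratio presumably reads out degron-dependent degradation.
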