Features (pLannotate 1.2.2; 23 found; start..end, strand, type, name):
    730..822     +  CDS            lacI (fragment): lac repressor; lacI; The lac repressor binds to the lac operator to inhibit transcription in E. coli. This inhibition can be relieved by adding lactose or isopropyl-β-D-thiogalactopyranoside (IPTG).
    835..856     +  protein_bind   CAP binding site: CAP binding activates transcription in the presence of cAMP. E. coli catabolite activator protein
    871..901     +  promoter       lac promoter: promoter for the E. coli lac operon
    909..925     +  protein_bind   lac operator: The lac repressor binds to the lac operator to inhibit transcription in E. coli. This inhibition can be relieved by adding lactose or isopropyl-β-D-thiogalactopyranoside (IPTG). lac repressor encoded by lacI
    979..997     +  promoter       T7 promoter: promoter for bacteriophage T7 RNA polymerase
   1007..1386    +  enhancer       CMV enhancer: human cytomegalovirus immediate early enhancer
   1388..1665    +  promoter       chicken β-actin promoter: No description available
   1666..2682    +  intron         chimeric intron: chimera between introns from chicken β-actin and rabbit β-globin
   2680..2736    +  CDS            HBB (fragment): HBB_LEPEU - Experimental evidence at protein level: Swiss-Prot protein existence level 1. Involved in oxygen transport from the lung to the various peripheral tissues. From Lepus europaeus (European hare).
   2745..3461    +  CDS            AcGFP1: AcGFP1 is a basic (constitutively fluorescent) green fluorescent protein, derived from Aequorea coerulescens.
   3535..4107    +  misc_feature   IRES: internal ribosome entry site (IRES) of the encephalomyocarditis virus (EMCV)
   4116..4823    +  CDS            mCherry: mCherry is a basic (constitutively fluorescent) red fluorescent protein published in 2004, derived from Discosoma sp.. It is reported to be a very rapidly-maturing monomer with low acid sensitivity.
   4975..5187    +  CDS            lacY (fragment): LACY_ECOLI - Experimental evidence at protein level: Swiss-Prot protein existence level 1. Responsible for transport of beta-galactosides into the cell, with the concomitant import of a proton (symport system). Can transport lactose, melibiose, lactulose or the analog methyl-1-thio-beta,D- galactopyranoside (TMG), but not sucrose or fructose (PubMed:1848449, PubMed:18177889, PubMed:22106930). The substrate specificity is directed toward the galactopyranosyl moiety of the substrate (PubMed:22106930). From Escherichia coli (strain K12).
   5187..5321    +  polyA_signal   SV40 poly(A) signal: SV40 polyadenylation signal
   5326..5825    +  promoter       PGK promoter: mouse phosphoglycerate kinase 1 promoter
   5841..6440    +  CDS            PuroR: puromycin N-acetyltransferase; pac from Streptomyces alboniger; confers resistance to puromycin
   6500..6711    +  polyA_signal   bGH poly(A) signal (fragment): bovine growth hormone polyadenylation signal
   6715..6736    +  promoter       SV40 promoter (fragment): SV40 enhancer and early promoter
   6775..6929    +  CDS            lacZα (fragment): LacZα fragment of β-galactosidase; lacZ fragment
   6960..7388    -  rep_origin     f1 ori (sequence partly withheld): f1 bacteriophage origin of replication; arrow indicates direction of (+) strand synthesis
   7415..7519    +  promoter       AmpR promoter: bla
   7520..8380    +  CDS            AmpR: β-lactamase; bla; confers resistance to ampicillin, carbenicillin, and related antibiotics
   8551..547     +  rep_origin     ori (across the origin): high-copy-number ColE1/pMB1/pBR322/pUC origin of replication
>Addgene plasmid #232240 | pCAGGS puro GFP-REX1[degron]-IRES-mCherry | addgene full sequence | sequence record 461389 | Addgene NGS Result
AAAAAAACCACCGCTACCAGCGGTGGTTTGTTTGCCGGATCAAGAGCTACCAACTCTTTTTCCGAAGGTA
ACTGGCTTCAGCAGAGCGCAGATACCAAATACTGTTCTTCTAGTGTAGCCGTAGTTAGGCCACCACTTCA
AGAACTCTGTAGCACCGCCTACATACCTCGCTCTGCTAATCCTGTTACCAGTGGCTGCTGCCAGTGGCGA
TAAGTCGTGTCTTACCGGGTTGGACTCAAGACGATAGTTACCGGATAAGGCGCAGCGGTCGGGCTGAACG
GGGGGTTCGTGCACACAGCCCAGCTTGGAGCGAACGACCTACACCGAACTGAGATACCTACAGCGTGAGC
TATGAGAAAGCGCCACGCTTCCCGAAGGGAGAAAGGCGGACAGGTATCCGGTAAGCGGCAGGGTCGGAAC
AGGAGAGCGCACGAGGGAGCTTCCAGGGGGAAACGCCTGGTATCTTTATAGTCCTGTCGGGTTTCGCCAC
CTCTGACTTGAGCGTCGATTTTTGTGATGCTCGTCAGGGGGGCGGAGCCTATGGAAAAACGCCAGCAACG
CGGCCTTTTTACGGTTCCTGGCCTTTTGCTGGCCTTTTGCTCACATGTTCTTTCCTGCGTTATCCCCTGA
TTCTGTGGATAACCGTATTACCGCCTTTGAGTGAGCTGATACCGCTCGCCGCAGCCGAACGACCGAGCGC
AGCGAGTCAGTGAGCGAGGAAGCGGAAGAGCGCCCAATACGCAAACCGCCTCTCCCCGCGCGTTGGCCGA
TTCATTAATGCAGCTGGCACGACAGGTTTCCCGACTGGAAAGCGGGCAGTGAGCGCAACGCAATTAATGT
GAGTTAGCTCACTCATTAGGCACCCCAGGCTTTACACTTTATGCTTCCGGCTCGTATGTTGTGTGGAATT
GTGAGCGGATAACAATTTCACACAGGAAACAGCTATGACATGATTACGAATTTGGCCAAGTCGGCCTCTA
ATACGACTCACTATAGGGAGCTCGTCGACATTGATTATTGACTAGTTATTAATAGTAATCAATTACGGGG
TCATTAGTTCATAGCCCATATATGGAGTTCCGCGTTACATAACTTACGGTAAATGGCCCGCCTGGCTGAC
CGCCCAACGACCCCCGCCCATTGACGTCAATAATGACGTATGTTCCCATAGTAACGCCAATAGGGACTTT
CCATTGACGTCAATGGGTGGAGTATTTACGGTAAACTGCCCACTTGGCAGTACATCAAGTGTATCATATG
CCAAGTACGCCCCCTATTGACGTCAATGACGGTAAATGGCCCGCCTGGCATTATGCCCAGTACATGACCT
TATGGGACTTTCCTACTTGGCAGTACATCTACGTATTAGTCATCGCTATTACCATGGTCGAGGTGAGCCC
CACGTTCTGCTTCACTCTCCCCATCTCCCCCCCCTCCCCACCCCCAATTTTGTATTTATTTATTTTTTAA
TTATTTTGTGCAGCGATGGGGGCGGGGGGGGGGGGGGGGGCGCGCCCGGGGGGGGGGGGGGGGGGCGGGG
GGGGGGGCGGGGCGAGGCGGAGAGGTGCGGCGGCAGCCAATCAGAGCGGCGCGCTCCGAAAGTTTCCTTT
TATGGCGAGGCGGCGGCGGCGGCGGCCCTATAAAAAGCGAAGCGCGCGGCGGGCGGGAGTCGCTGCGCGC
TGCCTTCGCCCCGTGCCCCGCTCCGCCGCCGCCTCGCGCCGCCCGCCCCGGCTCTGACTGACCGCGTTAC
TCCCACAGGTGAGCGGGCGGGACGGCCCTTCTCCTCCGGGCTGTAATTAGCGCTTGGTTTAATGACGGCT
TGTTTCTTTTCTGTGGCTGCGTGAAAGCCTTGAGGGGCTCCGGGAGGGCCCTTTGTGCGGGGGGAGCGGC
TCGGGGGGTGCGTGCGTGTGTGTGTGCGTGGGGAGCGCCGCGTGCGGCTCCGCGCTGCCCGGCGGCTGTG
AGCGCTGCGGGCGCGGCGCGGGGCTTTGTGCGCTCCGCAGTGTGCGCGAGGGGAGCGCGGCCGGGGGCGG
TGCCCCGCGGTGCGGGGGGGGCTGCGAGGGGAACAAAGGCTGCGTGCGGGGTGTGTGCGTGGGGGGGTGA
GCAGGGGGTGTGGGCGCGTCGGTCGGGCTGCAACCCCCCCTGCACCCCCCTCCCCGAGTTGCTGAGCACG
GCCCGGCTTCGGGTGCGGGGCTCCGTACGGGGCGTGGCGCGGGGCTCGCCGTGCCGGGCGGGGGGTGGCG
GCAGGTGGGGGTGCCGGGCGGGGCGGGGCCGCCTCGGGCCGGGGAGGGCTCGGGGGAGGGGCGCGGCGGC
CCCCGGAGCGCCGGCGGCTGTCGAGGCGCGGCGAGCCGCAGCCATTGCCTTTTATGGTAATCGTGCGAGA
GGGCGCAGGGACTTCCTTTGTCCCAAATCTGTGCGGAGCCGAAATCTGGGAGGCGCCGCCGCACCCCCTC
TAGCGGGCGCGGGGCGAAGCGGTGCGGCGCCGGCAGGAAGGAAATGGGCGGGGAGGGCCTTCGTGCGTCG
CCGCGCCGCCGTCCCCTTCTCCCTCTCCAGCCTCGGGGCTGTCCGCGGGGGGACGGCTGCCTTCGGGGGG
GACGGGGCAGGGCGGGGTTCGGCTTCTGGCGTGTGACCGGCGGCTCTAGAGCCTCTGCTAACCATGTTCA
TGCCTTCTTCTTTTTCCTACAGCTCCTGGGCAACGTGCTGGTTATTGTGCTGTCTCATCATTTTGGCAAA
GAATTCAACTCGAGATGGTGAGCAAGGGCGCCGAGCTGTTCACCGGCATCGTGCCCATCCTGATCGAGCT
GAATGGCGATGTGAATGGCCACAAGTTCAGCGTGAGCGGCGAGGGCGAGGGCGATGCCACCTACGGCAAG
CTGACCCTGAAGTTCATCTGCACCACCGGCAAGCTGCCTGTGCCCTGGCCCACCCTGGTGACCACCCTGA
GCTACGGCGTGCAGTGCTTCTCACGCTACCCCGATCACATGAAGCAGCACGACTTCTTCAAGAGCGCCAT
GCCTGAGGGCTACATCCAGGAGCGCACCATCTTCTTCGAGGATGACGGCAACTACAAGTCGCGCGCCGAG
GTGAAGTTCGAGGGCGATACCCTGGTGAATCGCATCGAGCTGACCGGCACCGATTTCAAGGAGGATGGCA
ACATCCTGGGCAATAAGATGGAGTACAACTACAACGCCCACAATGTGTACATCATGACCGACAAGGCCAA
GAATGGCATCAAGGTGAACTTCAAGATCCGCCACAACATCGAGGATGGCAGCGTGCAGCTGGCCGACCAC
TACCAGCAGAATACCCCCATCGGCGATGGCCCTGTGCTGCTGCCCGATAACCACTACCTGTCCACCCAGA
GCGCCCTGTCCAAGGACCCCAACGAGAAGCGCGATCACATGATCTACTTCGGCTTCGTGACCGCCGCCGC
CATCACCCACGGCATGGATGAGCTGTACAAGGGAGGCGGAGGCAGCCCTGACGGATACCTAGAGTGCATC
ATACGAGGTGAGTTTTCCGAACCCTGATCTAGAGCCCCTCTCCCTCCCCCCCCCCTAACGTTACTGGCCG
AAGCCGCTTGGAATAAGGCCGGTGTGCGTTTGTCTATATGTTATTTTCCACCATATTGCCGTCTTTTGGC
AATGTGAGGGCCCGGAAACCTGGCCCTGTCTTCTTGACGAGCATTCCTAGGGGTCTTTCCCCTCTCGCCA
AAGGAATGCAAGGTCTGTTGAATGTCGTGAAGGAAGCAGTTCCTCTGGAAGCTTCTTGAAGACAAACAAC
GTCTGTAGCGACCCTTTGCAGGCAGCGGAACCCCCCACCTGGCGACAGGTGCCTCTGCGGCCAAAAGCCA
CGTGTATAAGATACACCTGCAAAGGCGGCACAACCCCAGTGCCACGTTGTGAGTTGGATAGTTGTGGAAA
GAGTCAAATGGCTCTCCTCAAGCGTATTCAACAAGGGGCTGAAGGATGCCCAGAAGGTACCCCATTGTAT
GGGATCTGATCTGGGGCCTCGGTGCACATGCTTTACATGTGTTTAGTCGAGGTTAAAAAAACGTCTAGGC
CCCCCGAACCACGGGGACGTGGTTTTCCTTTGAAAAACACGATAATACCTCCGGAATGGTGAGCAAGGGC
GAGGAGGATAACATGGCCATCATCAAGGAGTTCATGCGCTTCAAGGTGCACATGGAGGGCTCCGTGAACG
GCCACGAGTTCGAGATCGAGGGCGAGGGCGAGGGCCGCCCCTACGAGGGCACCCAGACCGCCAAGCTGAA
GGTGACCAAGGGTGGCCCCCTGCCCTTCGCCTGGGACATCCTGTCCCCTCAGTTCATGTACGGCTCCAAG
GCCTACGTGAAGCACCCCGCCGACATCCCCGACTACTTGAAGCTGTCCTTCCCCGAGGGCTTCAAGTGGG
AGCGCGTGATGAACTTCGAGGACGGCGGCGTGGTGACCGTGACCCAGGACTCCTCCCTGCAGGACGGCGA
GTTCATCTACAAGGTGAAGCTGCGCGGCACCAACTTCCCCTCCGACGGCCCCGTAATGCAGAAGAAAACC
ATGGGCTGGGAGGCCTCCTCCGAGCGGATGTACCCCGAGGACGGCGCCCTGAAGGGCGAGATCAAGCAGA
GGCTGAAGCTGAAGGACGGCGGCCACTACGACGCTGAGGTCAAGACCACCTACAAGGCCAAGAAGCCCGT
GCAGCTGCCCGGCGCCTACAACGTCAACATCAAGTTGGACATCACCTCCCACAACGAGGACTACACCATC
GTGGAACAGTACGAACGCGCCGAGGGCCGCCACTCCACCGGCGGCATGGACGAGCTGTACAAGTGACTCG
AGCCTTAATTAAGGGCTAGCAAATGCATGCGGCCGCCAATTCCAGCTGAGCGCCGGTCGCTACCATTACC
AGTTGGTCTGGTGTCAAAAATAATAATAACCGGGCAGGCCATGTCTGCCCGTATTTCGCGTAAGGAAATC
CATTATGTACTATTTAAAAAACACAAACTTTTGGATGTTCGGTTTATTCTTTTTCTTTTACTTTTTTATC
ATGGGAGCCTACTTCCCGTTTTTCCCGATTTGGCTACATGACATCAACCATATCAGCAAAAGTGATACGG
GTATTATTTTTGCCGCTATTTCTCTGTTCTCGCTATTATTCCAACCGCTGTTTGGTCTGCTTTCTGACAA
ACTCGGAACTTGTTTATTGCAGCTTATAATGGTTACAAATAAAGCAATAGCATCACAAATTTCACAAATA
AAGCATTTTTTTCACTGCATTCTAGTTGTGGTTTGTCCAAACTCATCAATGTATCTTATCATGTCTGGAT
CTACCGGGTAGGGGAGGCGCTTTTCCCAAGGCAGTCTGGAGCATGCGCTTTAGCAGCCCCGCTGGGCACT
TGGCGCTACACAAGTGGCCTCTGGCCTCGCACACATTCCACATCCACCGGTAGGCGCCAACCGGCTCCGT
TCTTTGGTGGCCCCTTCGCGCCACCTTCTACTCCTCCCCTAGTCAGGAAGTTCCCCCCCGCCCCGCAGCT
CGCGTCGTGCAGGACGTGACAAATGGAAGTAGCACGTCTCACTAGTCTCGTGCAGATGGACAGCACCGCT
GAGCAATGGAAGCGGGTAGGCCTTTGGGGCAGCGGCCAATAGCAGCTTTGCTCCTTCGCTTTCTGGGCTC
AGAGGCTGGGAAGGGGTGGGTCCGGGGGCGGGCTCAGGGGCGGGCTCAGGGGCGGGGCGGGCGCCCGAAG
GTCCTCCGGAGGCCCGGCATTCTGCACGCTTCAAAAGCGCACGTCTGCCGCGCTGTTCTCCTCTTCCTCA
TCTCCGGGCCTTTCGACAAGCTAGCTTACCATGACCGAGTACAAGCCCACGGTGCGCCTCGCCACCCGCG
ACGACGTCCCCAGGGCCGTACGCACCCTCGCCGCCGCGTTCGCCGACTACCCCGCCACGCGCCACACCGT
CGATCCGGACCGCCACATCGAGCGGGTCACCGAGCTGCAAGAACTCTTCCTCACGCGCGTCGGGCTCGAC
ATCGGCAAGGTGTGGGTCGCGGACGACGGCGCCGCGGTGGCGGTCTGGACCACGCCGGAGAGCGTCGAAG
CGGGGGCGGTGTTCGCCGAGATCGGCCCGCGCATGGCCGAGTTGAGCGGTTCCCGGCTGGCCGCGCAGCA
ACAGATGGAAGGCCTCCTGGCGCCGCACCGGCCCAAGGAGCCCGCGTGGTTCCTGGCCACCGTCGGCGTC
TCGCCCGACCACCAGGGCAAGGGTCTGGGCAGCGCCGTCGTGCTCCCCGGAGTGGAGGCGGCCGAGCGCG
CCGGGGTGCCCGCCTTCCTGGAGACCTCCGCGCCCCGCAACCTCCCCTTCTACGAGCGGCTCGGCTTCAC
CGTCACCGCCGACGTCGAGGTGCCCGAAGGACCGCGCACCTGGTGCATGACCCGCAAGCCCGGTGCCTGA
CGCCCGCCCCACGACCCGCAGCGCCCGACCGAAAGGAGCGCACGACCCCATGCATCGATTTGCCAGCCAT
CTGTTGTTTGCCCCTCCCCCGTGCCTTCCTTGACCCTGGAAGGTGCCACTCCCACTGTCCTTTCCTAATA
AAATGAGGAAATTGCATCGCATTGTCTGAGTAGGTGTCATTCTATTCTGGGGGGTGGGGTGGGGCAGGAC
AGCAAGGGGGAGGATTGGGAAGACAATAGCAGGCATGCTGGGGATGCGGTGGGCTCTATGGCTTCTGAGG
CGGAAAGAACCAGCTGGGGCTCGACGCGGCCGGCCGCTGACCAAGTCAGCTTGGCACTGGCCGTCGTTTT
ACAACGTCGTGACTGGGAAAACCCTGGCGTTACCCAACTTAATCGCCTTGCAGCACATCCCCCTTTCGCC
AGCTGGCGTAATAGCGAAGAGGCCCGCACCGATCGCCCTTCCCAACAGTTGCGCAGCCTGAATGGCGAAT
GGAAATTGTAAGCGTTAATATTTTGTTAAAATTCGCGTTAAATTTTTGTTAAATCAGCTCATTTTTTAAC
CAATAGGCCGAAATCGGCAAAATCCCTTATAAATCAAAAGAATAGACCGAGATAGGGT
[37 nt withheld, positions 7059-7095]
AAAGAACGTGGACTCCAACGTCAAAGG
[49 nt withheld, positions 7123-7171]
T
[91 nt withheld, positions 7173-7263]
G
[124 nt withheld, positions 7265-7388]
CAGGTGGCACTTTTCGGGGAAATGTGCGCGGAACCCCTATTTGTTTATTTTTCTAAATACATTCAAATAT
GTATCCGCTCATGAGACAATAACCCTGATAAATGCTTCAATAATATTGAAAAAGGAAGAGTATGAGTATT
CAACATTTCCGTGTCGCCCTTATTCCCTTTTTTGCGGCATTTTGCCTTCCTGTTTTTGCTCACCCAGAAA
CGCTGGTGAAAGTAAAAGATGCTGAAGATCAGTTGGGTGCACGAGTGGGTTACATCGAACTGGATCTCAA
CAGCGGTAAGATCCTTGAGAGTTTTCGCCCCGAAGAACGTTTTCCAATGATGAGCACTTTTAAAGTTCTG
CTATGTGGCGCGGTATTATCCCGTATTGACGCCGGGCAAGAGCAACTCGGTCGCCGCATACACTATTCTC
AGAATGACTTGGTTGAGTACTCACCAGTCACAGAAAAGCATCTTACGGATGGCATGACAGTAAGAGAATT
ATGCAGTGCTGCCATAACCATGAGTGATAACACTGCGGCCAACTTACTTCTGACAACGATCGGAGGACCG
AAGGAGCTAACCGCTTTTTTGCACAACATGGGGGATCATGTAACTCGCCTTGATCGTTGGGAACCGGAGC
TGAATGAAGCCATACCAAACGACGAGCGTGACACCACGATGCCTGTAGCAATGGCAACAACGTTGCGCAA
ACTATTAACTGGCGAACTACTTACTCTAGCTTCCCGGCAACAATTAATAGACTGGATGGAGGCGGATAAA
GTTGCAGGACCACTTCTGCGCTCGGCCCTTCCGGCTGGCTGGTTTATTGCTGATAAATCTGGAGCCGGTG
AGCGTGGGTCTCGCGGTATCATTGCAGCACTGGGGCCAGATGGTAAGCCCTCCCGTATCGTAGTTATCTA
CACGACGGGGAGTCAGGCAACTATGGATGAACGAAATAGACAGATCGCTGAGATAGGTGCCTCACTGATT
AAGCATTGGTAACTGTCAGACCAAGTTTACTCATATATACTTTAGATTGATTTAAAACTTCATTTTTAAT
TTAAAAGGATCTAGGTGAAGATCCTTTTTGATAATCTCATGACCAAAATCCCTTAACGTGAGTTTTCGTT
CCACTGAGCGTCAGACCCCGTAGAAAAGATCAAAGGATCTTCTTGAGATCCTTTTTTTCTGCGCGTAATC
TGCTGCTTGCAAAC
